>Addgene plasmid #113316 | pCD175 | addgene full sequence | sequence record 218355 | Addgene NGS Result
GACGTCTTAAGTTACGAAATCATCCTGTGGAGCTTAGTAGGTTTAGCAAGATGGCAGCGCCTAAATGTAG
AATGATAAAAGGATTAAGAGATTAATTTCCCTAAAAATGATAAAACAAGCGTTTTGAAAGCGCTTGTTTT
TTTGGTTTGCAGTCAGAGTAGAATAGAAGTATCAAAAAAAGCACCGACTCGGTGCCACTTTTTCAAGTTG
ATAACGGACTAGCCTTATTTTAACTTGCTATGCTGTTTTGAATGGTTCCAACAAGATTATTTTATAACTT
TTATAACAAATAATCAAGGAGAAATTCAAAGAAATTTATCAGCCATAAAACAATACTTAATACTATAGAA
TGATAACAAAATAAACTACTTTTTAAAAGAATTTTGTGTTATAATCTATTTATTATTAAGTATTGGGTAA
TATTTTTTGAAGAGATATTTTGAAAAAGAAAAATTAAAGCATATTAAACTAATTTCGGAGGTCATTAAAA
CTATTATTGAAATCATCAAACTCATTATGGATTTAATTTAAACTTTTTATTTTAGGAGGCAAAAATGGAT
AAGAAATACTCAATAGGCTTAGCTATCGGCACAAATAGCGTCGGATGGGCGGTGATCACTGATGAATATA
AGGTTCCGTCTAAAAAGTTCAAGGTTCTGGGAAATACAGACCGCCACAGTATCAAAAAAAATCTTATAGG
GGCTCTTTTATTTGACAGTGGAGAGACAGCGGAAGCGACTCGTCTCAAACGGACAGCTCGTAGAAGGTAT
ACACGTCGGAAGAATCGTATTTGTTATCTACAGGAGATTTTTTCAAATGAGATGGCGAAAGTAGATGATA
GTTTCTTTCATCGACTTGAAGAGTCTTTTTTGGTGGAAGAAGACAAGAAGCATGAACGTCATCCTATTTT
TGGAAATATAGTAGATGAAGTTGCTTATCATGAGAAATATCCAACTATCTATCATCTGCGAAAAAAATTG
GTAGATTCTACTGATAAAGCGGATTTGCGCTTAATCTATTTGGCCTTAGCGCATATGATTAAGTTTCGTG
GTCATTTTTTGATTGAGGGAGATTTAAATCCTGATAATAGTGATGTGGACAAACTATTTATCCAGTTGGT
ACAAACCTACAATCAATTATTTGAAGAAAACCCTATTAACGCAAGTGGAGTAGATGCTAAAGCGATTCTT
TCTGCACGATTGAGTAAATCAAGACGATTAGAAAATCTCATTGCTCAGCTCCCCGGTGAGAAGAAAAATG
GCTTATTTGGGAATCTCATTGCTTTGTCATTGGGTTTGACCCCTAATTTTAAATCAAATTTTGATTTGGC
AGAAGATGCTAAATTACAGCTTTCAAAAGATACTTACGATGATGATTTAGATAATTTATTGGCGCAAATT
GGAGATCAATATGCTGATTTGTTTTTGGCAGCTAAGAATTTATCAGATGCTATTTTACTTTCAGATATCC
TAAGAGTAAATACTGAAATAACTAAGGCTCCCCTATCAGCTTCAATGATTAAACGCTACGATGAACATCA
TCAAGACTTGACTCTTTTAAAAGCTTTAGTTCGACAACAACTTCCAGAAAAGTATAAAGAAATCTTTTTT
GATCAATCAAAAAACGGATATGCAGGTTATATTGATGGGGGAGCTAGCCAAGAAGAATTTTATAAATTTA
TCAAACCAATTTTAGAAAAAATGGATGGTACTGAGGAATTATTGGTGAAACTAAATCGTGAAGATTTGCT
GCGCAAGCAACGGACCTTTGACAACGGCTCTATTCCCCATCAAATTCACTTGGGTGAGCTGCATGCTATT
TTGAGAAGACAAGAAGACTTTTATCCATTTTTAAAAGACAATCGTGAGAAGATTGAAAAAATCTTGACTT
TTCGAATTCCTTATTATGTTGGTCCATTGGCGCGTGGCAATAGTCGTTTTGCATGGATGACTCGGAAGTC
TGAAGAAACAATTACCCCATGGAATTTTGAAGAAGTTGTCGATAAAGGTGCTTCAGCTCAATCATTTATT
GAACGCATGACAAACTTTGATAAAAATCTTCCAAATGAAAAAGTACTACCAAAACATAGTTTGCTTTATG
AGTATTTTACGGTTTATAACGAATTGACAAAGGTCAAATATGTTACTGAAGGAATGCGAAAACCAGCATT
TCTTTCAGGTGAACAGAAGAAAGCCATTGTTGATTTACTCTTCAAAACAAATCGAAAAGTAACCGTTAAG
CAATTAAAAGAAGATTATTTCAAAAAAATAGAATGTTTTGATAGTGTTGAAATTTCAGGAGTTGAAGATA
GATTTAATGCTTCATTAGGTACCTACCATGATTTGCTAAAAATTATTAAAGATAAAGATTTTTTGGATAA
TGAAGAAAATGAAGATATCTTAGAGGATATTGTTTTAACATTGACCTTATTTGAAGATAGGGAGATGATT
GAGGAAAGACTTAAAACATATGCTCACCTCTTTGATGATAAGGTGATGAAACAGCTTAAACGTCGCCGTT
ATACTGGTTGGGGACGTTTGTCTCGAAAATTGATTAATGGTATTAGGGATAAGCAATCTGGCAAAACAAT
ATTAGATTTTTTGAAATCAGATGGTTTTGCCAATCGCAATTTTATGCAGCTGATCCATGATGATAGTTTG
ACATTTAAAGAAGACATTCAAAAAGCACAAGTGTCTGGACAAGGCGATAGTTTACATGAACATATTGCAA
ATTTAGCTGGTAGCCCTGCTATTAAAAAAGGTATTTTACAGACTGTAAAAGTTGTTGATGAATTGGTCAA
AGTAATGGGGCGGCATAAGCCAGAAAATATCGTTATTGAAATGGCACGTGAAAATCAGACAACTCAAAAG
GGCCAGAAAAATTCGCGAGAGCGTATGAAACGAATCGAAGAAGGTATCAAAGAATTAGGAAGTCAGATTC
TTAAAGAGCATCCTGTTGAAAATACTCAATTGCAAAATGAAAAGCTCTATCTCTATTATCTCCAAAATGG
AAGAGACATGTATGTGGACCAAGAATTAGATATTAATCGTTTAAGTGATTATGATGTCGATGCCATTGTT
CCACAAAGTTTCCTTAAAGACGATTCAATAGACAATAAGGTCTTAACGCGTTCTGATAAAAATCGTGGTA
AATCGGATAACGTTCCAAGTGAAGAAGTAGTCAAAAAGATGAAAAACTATTGGAGACAACTTCTAAACGC
CAAGTTAATCACTCAACGTAAGTTTGATAATTTAACGAAAGCTGAACGTGGAGGTTTGAGTGAACTTGAT
AAAGCTGGTTTTATCAAACGCCAATTGGTTGAAACTCGCCAAATCACTAAGCATGTGGCACAAATTTTGG
ATAGTCGCATGAATACTAAATACGATGAAAATGATAAACTTATTCGAGAGGTTAAAGTGATTACCTTAAA
ATCTAAATTAGTTTCTGACTTCCGAAAAGATTTCCAATTCTATAAAGTACGTGAGATTAACAATTACCAT
CATGCCCATGATGCGTATCTAAATGCCGTCGTTGGAACTGCTTTGATTAAGAAATATCCAAAACTTGAAT
CGGAGTTTGTCTATGGTGATTATAAAGTTTATGATGTTCGTAAAATGATTGCTAAGTCTGAGCAAGAAAT
AGGCAAAGCAACCGCAAAATATTTCTTTTACTCTAATATCATGAACTTCTTCAAAACAGAAATTACACTT
GCAAATGGAGAGATTCGCAAACGCCCTCTAATCGAAACTAATGGGGAAACTGGAGAAATTGTCTGGGATA
AAGGGCGAGATTTTGCCACAGTGCGCAAAGTATTGTCCATGCCCCAAGTCAATATTGTCAAGAAAACAGA
AGTACAGACAGGCGGATTCTCCAAGGAGTCAATTTTACCAAAAAGAAATTCGGACAAGCTTATTGCTCGT
AAAAAAGACTGGGATCCAAAAAAATATGGTGGTTTTGATAGTCCAACGGTAGCTTATTCAGTCCTAGTGG
TTGCTAAGGTGGAAAAAGGGAAATCGAAGAAGTTAAAATCCGTTAAAGAGTTACTAGGGATCACAATTAT
GGAAAGAAGTTCCTTTGAAAAAAATCCGATTGACTTTTTAGAAGCTAAAGGATATAAGGAAGTTAAAAAA
GACTTAATCATTAAACTACCTAAATATAGTCTTTTTGAGTTAGAAAACGGTCGTAAACGGATGCTGGCTA
GTGCCGGAGAATTACAAAAAGGAAATGAGCTGGCTCTGCCAAGCAAATATGTGAATTTTTTATATTTAGC
TAGTCATTATGAAAAGTTGAAGGGTAGTCCAGAAGATAACGAACAAAAACAATTGTTTGTGGAGCAGCAT
AAGCATTATTTAGATGAGATTATTGAGCAAATCAGTGAATTTTCTAAGCGTGTTATTTTAGCAGATGCCA
ATTTAGATAAAGTTCTTAGTGCATATAACAAACATAGAGACAAACCAATACGTGAACAAGCAGAAAATAT
TATTCATTTATTTACGTTGACGAATCTTGGAGCTCCCGCTGCTTTTAAATATTTTGATACAACAATTGAT
CGTAAACGATATACGTCTACAAAAGAAGTTTTAGATGCCACTCTTATCCATCAATCCATCACTGGTCTTT
ATGAAACACGCATTGATTTGAGTCAGCTAGGAGGTGACTAACTCGAGTAAGGATCTCCAGGCATCAAATA
AAACGAAAGGCTCAGTCGAAAGACTGGGCCTTTCGTTTTATCTGTTGTTTGTCGGTGAACGCTCTCTACT
AGAGTCACACTGGCTCACCTTCGGGTGGGCCTTTCTGCGTTTATACCTAGAGCGCCCGGAAGAGAGTCAA
TTCAGGGTGGTGAATCTGCAGTTTACGGCTAGCTCAGCCCTAGGTATTATGCTAGCGAATTCATTAAAGA
GGAGAAAGGTACCATGGGGCCCGCTTCTAACTTTACTCAGTTCGTTCTCGTCGACAATGGCGGAACTGGC
GACGTGACTGTCGCCCCAAGCAACTTCGCTAACGGGATCGCTGAATGGATCAGCTCTAACTCGCGTTCAC
AGGCTTACAAAGTAACCTGTAGCGTTCGTCAGAGCTCTGCGCAGAATCGCAAATACACCATCAAAGTCGA
GGTGCCTAAAGGCGCCTGGCGTTCGTACTTAAATATGGAACTAACCATTCCAATTTTCGCCACGAATTCC
GACTGCGAGCTTATTGTTAAGGCAATGCAAGGTCTCCTAAAAGATGGAAACCCGATTCCCTCAGCAATCG
CAGCAAACTCCGGCATCTACGGCTCCATGAATAAAAACATTGATACAGTTCGTGAAATTATTACTGTTGC
ATCTATTTTGATTAAATTTTCCAGAGAAGATATTGTTGAGAATCGTGCTAATTTTATTGCATTTCTAAAT
GAGATTGGAGTAACGCATGAAGGTAGAAAGTTAAATCAAAATTCATTCCGTAAAATTGTTTCTGAATTAA
CTCAAGAAGATAAGAAAACCCTCATCGACGAATTCAACGAGGGTTTTGAGGGTGTATATCGATATCTAGA
GATGTATACGAACAAATAAGCGGCCGCCACGCAAAAAACCCCGCTTCGGCGGGGTTTTTTCGCCCTAGGG
ATATATTCCGCTTCCTCGCTCACTGACTCGCTACGCTCGGTCGTTCGACTGCGGCGAGCGGAAATGGCTT
ACGAACGGGGCGGAGATTTCCTGGAAGATGCCAGGAAGATACTTAACAGGGAAGTGAGAGGGCCGCGGCA
AAGCCGTTTTTCCATAGGCTCCGCCCCCCTGACAAGCATCACGAAATCTGACGCTCAAATCAGTGGTGGC
GAAACCCGACAGGACTATAAAGATACCAGGCGTTTCCCCCTGGCGGCTCCCTCGTGCGCTCTCCTGTTCC
TGCCTTTCGGTTTACCGGTGTCATTCCGCTGTTATGGCCGCGTTTGTCTCATTCCACGCCTGACACTCAG
TTCCGGGTAGGCAGTTCGCTCCAAGCTGGACTGTATGCACGAACCCCCCGTTCAGTCCGACCGCTGCGCC
TTATCCGGTAACTATCGTCTTGAGTCCAACCCGGAAAGACATGCAAAAGCACCACTGGCAGCAGCCACTG
GTAATTGATTTAGAGGAGTTAGTCTTGAAGTCATGCGCCGGTTAAGGCTAAACTGAAAGGACAAGTTTTG
GTGACTGCGCTCCTCCAAGCCAGTTACCTCGGTTCAAAGAGTTGGTAGCTCAGAGAACCTTCGAAAAACC
GCCCTGCAAGGCGGTTTTTTCGTTTTCAGAGCAAGAGATTACGCGCAGACCAAAACGATCTCAAGAAGAT
CATCTTATTAATCAGATAAAATATTTCTAGATTTCAGTGCAATTTATCTCTTCAAATGTAGCACCTGAAG
TCAGCCCCATACGATATAAGTTGTTACTAGTTTTACGGCTAGCTCAGCCCTAGGTATTATGCTAGCGAAT
TCATTAAAGAGGAGAAAGGTACCATGGAGCAAAACCCGCAGTCACAGCTGAAACTTCTTGTCACCCGTGG
TAAGGAGCAAGGCTATCTGACCTATGCCGAGGTCAATGACCATCTGCCGGAAGATATCGTCGATTCAGAT
CAGATCGAAGACATCATCCAAATGATCAACGACATGGGCATTCAGGTGATGGAAGAAGCACCGGATGCCG
ATGATCTGATGCTGGCTGAAAACACCGCGGACGAAGATGCTGCCGAAGCCGCCGCGCAGGTGCTTTCCAG
CGTGGAATCTGAAATCGGGCGCACGACTGACCCGGTACGCATGTACATGCGTGAAATGGGCACCGTTGAA
CTGTTGACCCGCGAAGGCGAAATTGACATCGCTAAGCGTATTGAAGACGGGATCAACCAGGTTCAATGCT
CCGTTGCTGAATATCCGGAAGCGATCACCTATCTGCTGGAACAGTACGATCGTGTTGAAGCAGAAGAAGC
GCGTCTGTCCGATCTGATCACCGGCTTTGTTGACCCGAACGCAGAAGAAGATCTGGCACCTACCGCCACT
CACGTCGGTTCTGAGCTTTCCCAGGAAGATCTGGACGATGACGAAGATGAAGACGAAGAAGATGGCGATG
ACGACAGCGCCGATGATGACAACAGCATCGACCCGGAACTGGCTCGCGAAAAATTTGCGGAACTACGCGC
TCAGTACGTTGTAACGCGTGACACCATCAAAGCGAAAGGTCGCAGTCACGCTACCGCTCAGGAAGAGATC
CTGAAACTGTCTGAAGTATTCAAACAGTTCCGCCTGGTGCCGAAGCAGTTTGACTACCTGGTCAACAGCA
TGCGCGTCATGATGGACCGCGTTCGTACGCAAGAACGTCTGATCATGAAGCTCTGCGTTGAGCAGTGCAA
AATGCCGAAGAAAAACTTCATTACCCTGTTTACCGGCAACGAAACCAGCGATACCTGGTTCAACGCGGCA
ATTGCGATGAACAAGCCGTGGTCGGAAAAACTGCACGATGTCTCTGAAGAAGTGCATCGCGCCCTGCAAA
AACTGCAGCAGATTGAAGAAGAAACCGGCCTGACCATCGAGCAGGTTAAAGATATCAACCGTCGTATGTC
CATCGGTGAAGCGAAAGCCCGCCGTGCGAAGAAAGAGATGGTTGAAGCGAACTTACGTCTGGTTATTTCT
ATCGCTAAGAAATACACCAACCGTGGCTTGCAGTTCCTTGACCTGATTCAGGAAGGCAACATCGGTCTGA
TGAAAGCGGTTGATAAATTCGAATACCGCCGTGGTTACAAGTTCTCCACCTACGCAACCTGGTGGATCCG
TCAGGCGATCACCCGCTCTATCGCGGATCAGGCGCGCACCATCCGTATTCCGGTGCATATGATTGAGACC
ATCAACAAGCTCAACCGTATTTCTCGCCAGATGCTGCAAGAGATGGGCCGTGAACCGACGCCGGAAGAAC
TGGCTGAACGTATGCTGATGCCGGAAGACAAGATCCGCAAAGTGCTGAAGATCGCCAAAGAGCCAATCTC
CATGGAAACGCCGATCGGTGATGATGAAGATTCGCATCTGGGGGATTTCATCGAGGATACCACCCTCGAG
CTGCCGCTGGATTCTGCGACCACCGAAAGCCTGCGTGCGGCAACGCACGACGTGCTGGCTGGCCTGACCG
CGCGTGAAGCAAAAGTTCTGCGTATGCGTTATGGTATCGATATGAACACCGACTACACGCTGGAAGAAGT
GGGTAAACAGTTCGACGTTACCCGCGAACGTATCCGTCAGATCGAAGCGAAGGCGCTGCGCAAACTGCGT
CACCCGAGCCGTTCTGAAGTGCTGCGTAGCTTCCTGGACGATTAAGCGGCCCACGCAAAAAACCCCGCTT
CGGCGGGGTTTTTTCGCCTAGTGCTTGGATTCTCACCAATAAAAAACGCCCGGCGGCAACCGAGCGTTCT
GAACAAATCCAGATGGAGTTCTGAGGTCATTACTGGATCTATCAACAGGAGTCCAAGCGAGCTCGATATC
AAATTACGCCCCGCCCTGCCACTCATCGCAGTACTGTTGTAATTCATTAAGCATTCTGCCGACATGGAAG
CCATCACAAACGGCATGATGAACCTGAATCGCCAGCGGCATCAGCACCTTGTCGCCTTGCGTATAATATT
TGCCCATGGTGAAAACGGGGGCGAAGAAGTTGTCCATATTGGCCACGTTTAAATCAAAACTGGTGAAACT
CACCCAGGGATTGGCTGAGACGAAAAACATATTCTCAATAAACCCTTTAGGGAAATAGGCCAGGTTTTCA
CCGTAACACGCCACATCTTGCGAATATATGTGTAGAAACTGCCGGAAATCGTCGTGGTATTCACTCCAGA
GCGATGAAAACGTTTCAGTTTGCTCATGGAAAACGGTGTAACAAGGGTGAACACTATCCCATATCACCAG
CTCACCGTCTTTCATTGCCATACGAAATTCCGGATGAGCATTCATCAGGCGGGCAAGAATGTGAATAAAG
GCCGGATAAAACTTGTGCTTATTTTTCTTTACGGTCTTTAAAAAGGCCGTAATATCCAGCTGAACGGTCT
GGTTATAGGTACATTGAGCAACTGACTGAAATGCCTCAAAATGTTCTTTACGATGCCATTGGGATATATC
AACGGTGGTATATCCAGTGATTTTTTTCTCCATTTTAGCTTCCTTAGCTCCTGAAAATCTCGATAACTCA
AAAAATACGCCCGGTAGTGATCTTATTTCATTATGGTGAAAGTTGGAACCTCTTACGTGCCGATCAACGT
CTCATTTTCGCCAGATATC
Features (pLannotate 1.2.2; 13 found; start..end, strand, type, name):
    181..259     -  misc_RNA       tracrRNA: trans-activating CRISPR RNA for the Streptococcus pyogenes CRISPR/Cas9 system
    555..4659    +  CDS            dCas9 (fragment): catalytically dead mutant of the Cas9 endonuclease from the Streptococcus pyogenes Type II CRISPR/Cas system RNA-guided DNA-binding protein that lacks endonuclease activity due to the D10A mutation in the RuvC catalytic domain and the H840A mutation in the HNH catalytic domain
   4685..4756    +  terminator     rrnB T1 terminator: transcription terminator T1 from the E. coli rrnB gene
   4772..4799    +  terminator     T7Te terminator: phage T7 early transcription terminator
   4811..4845    +  promoter       lacIq promoter (fragment): lacI (mutant); In the lacIq allele, a single base change in the promoter boosts expression of the lacI gene about 10-fold.
   4923..5270    +  CDS            CAPSD_BPMS2 (fragment): Experimental evidence at protein level: Swiss-Prot protein existence level 1. Acts as a translational repressor of viral replicase synthesis late in infection. This latter function is the result of capsid protein interaction with an RNA hairpin which contains the replicase ribosome-binding site. From Escherichia phage MS2 (Bacteriophage MS2).
   5277..5546    +  CDS            asiA: ASIA_BPT4 - Experimental evidence at protein level: Swiss-Prot protein existence level 1. Transcriptional inhibitor. Inhibits sigma 70-directed transcription by weakening its interaction with the core of the host's RNA polymerase. This allows Gp55 to successfully compete for the core enzyme. Plays an important role during the prereplicative period of phage T4 development. From Enterobacteria phage T4 (Bacteriophage T4).
   5606..5661    -  rep_origin     RSF ori (fragment): Plasmids containing the RSF 1030 origin of replication can be propagated in E. coli cells that contain additional plasmids with compatible origins.
   5749..6294    -  rep_origin     p15A ori: Plasmids containing the medium-copy-number p15A origin of replication can be propagated in E. coli cells that contain a second plasmid with the ColE1 origin.
   6464..8302    +  CDS            rpoD: RPOD_ECOLI - Also known as alt. Experimental evidence at protein level: Swiss-Prot protein existence level 1. Sigma factors are initiation factors that promote the attachment of RNA polymerase to specific initiation sites and are then released. This sigma factor is the primary sigma factor during exponential growth. Preferentially transcribes genes associated with fast growth, such as ribosomal operons, other protein-synthesis related genes, rRNA- and tRNA-encoding genes and prfB. From Escherichia coli (strain K12).
   8359..8453    -  terminator     lambda t0 terminator: transcription terminator from phage lambda
   8477..9133    -  CDS            cat: CAT_ECOLX - Experimental evidence at protein level: Swiss-Prot protein existence level 1. This enzyme is an effector of chloramphenicol resistance in bacteria. From Escherichia coli. This protein is used as a marker in many commonly used cloning vectors, such as pACYC184.
   9134..9236    -  promoter       cat promoter: promoter of the E. coli cat gene encoding chloramphenicol acetyltransferase
