[The description below was written by a language model from this plasmid's Addgene catalogue record and pLannotate feature annotations shown in this document.]
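Description:
pCD175 is a 9.3 kb bacterial expression plasmid for CRISPR-based gene activation (CRISPRa) in E. coli. It is built on a p15A backbone, which the record lists as low copy. The p15A origin is compatible with ColE1-type plasmids, so a second plasmid can be maintained in the same cell. Selection is by chloramphenicol, through a cat gene driven by its native promoter and followed by a lambda t0 terminator. A short fragment annotated as RSF ori lies next to the p15A origin and is probably a homology hit or a backbone remnant rather than a second functional replicon.

The plasmid carries three protein-coding payloads. The first is Streptococcus pyogenes dCas9, the D10A/H840A nuclease-dead form that binds DNA under RNA guidance without cutting. It is followed by the rrnB T1 and T7Te terminators, and a tracrRNA sequence is annotated upstream on the opposite strand. The dCas9 promoter is not annotated. The second payload is a fusion of the MS2 coat protein (MCP) to the phage T4 anti-sigma factor AsiA. It lies downstream of a short element annotated as a lacIq promoter fragment, which may drive its expression. MCP binds MS2 RNA hairpins, so a scaffold guide RNA carrying such hairpins could bring AsiA to a dCas9-bound site. No guide RNA cassette is annotated here, so the guide is presumably supplied separately. The third payload is E. coli rpoD, which encodes the primary sigma factor sigma 70, carrying an F563Y substitution. Its promoter is also not annotated. AsiA binds sigma 70 and normally inhibits sigma 70-directed transcription, so the mutant sigma factor is evidently co-expressed to work with the tethered AsiA effector, although the record does not state the exact rationale. The construct was deposited with a study that developed synthetic CRISPR-Cas transcriptional activators for reprogramming bacterial gene expression.
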