Addgene plasmid #113316: pCD175
Purpose: dCas9, MCP-AsiA, rpoD_F563Y
Depositing lab: Jesse Zalatan. Depositing organization: University of Washington. Publication: Synthetic CRISPR-Cas gene activators for transcriptional reprogramming in bacteria. Dong C, Fontana J, Patel A, Carothers JM, Zalatan JG. Nat Commun. 2018 Jun 27;9(1):2489. doi: 10.1038/s41467-018-04901-6. PubMed 29950558.
Backbone
  Vector backbone: p15A vector
  Vector type: Bacterial Expression, CRISPR
Growth in bacteria
  Bacterial resistance: Chloramphenicol, 25 μg/mL
  Growth temperature: 37°C
  Growth strain: DH5alpha
  Copy number: Low Copy
Gene/Insert
  Gene/Insert name: dCas9, MCP-T4.AsiA, rpoD_F563Y
  Mutation: F563Y
  Cloning method: Gibson Cloning
  Sequencing primers: 5′ CACGCATTGATTTGAGTCAGC; 3′ tcgtaagccatttccgctcg
Terms and licenses: Academic/Nonprofit Terms; Industry Terms: Not Available to Industry
How to cite: pCD175 was a gift from Jesse Zalatan (Addgene plasmid # 113316 ; http://n2t.net/addgene:113316 ; RRID:Addgene_113316)
